>Addgene plasmid #131417 | HA-Rab7A | addgene full sequence | sequence record 258194 | Addgene NGS Result
CGCCATTCTGCCTGGGGACGTCGGAGCAAGCTTGATTTAGGTGACACTATAGAATACAAGCTACTTGTTC
TTTTTGCAGGATACCATGCGATACCCATATGATGTGCCAGATTACGCTGGATCCATGACCTCTAGGAAGA
AAGTGTTGCTGAAGGTTATCATCCTGGGAGATTCTGGAGTCGGGAAGACATCACTCATGAACCAGTATGT
GAATAAGAAATTCAGCAATCAGTACAAAGCCACAATAGGAGCTGACTTTCTGACCAAGGAGGTGATGGTG
GATGACAGGCTAGTCACAATGCAGATATGGGACACAGCAGGACAGGAACGGTTCCAGTCTCTCGGTGTGG
CCTTCTACAGAGGTGCAGACTGCTGCGTTCTGGTATTTGATGTGACTGCCCCCAACACATTCAAAACCCT
AGATAGCTGGAGAGATGAGTTTCTCATCCAGGCCAGTCCCCGAGATCCTGAAAACTTCCCATTTGTTGTG
TTGGGAAACAAGATTGACCTCGAAAACAGACAAGTGGCCACAAAGCGGGCACAGGCCTGGTGCTACAGCA
AAAACAACATTCCCTACTTTGAGACCAGTGCCAAGGAGGCCATCAACGTGGAGCAGGCGTTCCAGACGAT
TGCACGGAATGCACTTAAGCAGGAAACGGAGGTGGAGCTGTACAACGAATTTCCTGAACCTATCAAACTG
GACAAGAATGACCGGGCCAAGGCCTCGGCAGAAAGCTGCAGTTGCTGACTCGAGCCTCTAGATTCTGCAG
CCCTATAGTGAGTCGTATTACGTAGATCCAGACATGATAAGATACATTGATGAGTTTGGACAAACCACAA
CTAGAATGCAGTGAAAAAAATGCTTTATTTGTGAAATTTGTGATGCTATTGCTTTATTTGTAACCATTAT
AAGCTGCAATAAACAAGTTAACAACAACAATTGCATTCATTTTATGTTTCAGGTTCAGGGGGAGGTGTGG
GAGGTTTTTTAATTCGCGGCCGCGGCGCCAATGCATTGGGCCCGGTACCCAGCTTTTGTTCCCTTTAGTG
AGGGTTAATTGCGCGCTTGGCGTAATCATGGTCATAGCTGTTTCCTGTGTGAAATTGTTATCCGCTCACA
ATTCCACACAACATACGAGCCGGGAGCATAAAGTGTAAAGCCTGGGGTGCCTAATGAGTGAGCTAACTCA
CATTAATTGCGTTGCGCTCACTGCCCGCTTTCCAGTCGGGAAACCTGTCGTGCCAGCTGCATTAATGAAT
CGGCCAACGCGCGGGGAGAGGCGGTTTGCGTATTGGGCGCTCTTCCGCTTCCTCGCTCACTGACTCGCTG
CGCTCGGTCGTTCGGCTGCGGCGAGCGGTATCAGCTCACTCAAAGGCGGTAATACGGTTATCCACAGAAT
CAGGGGATAACGCAGGAAAGAACATGTGAGCAAAAGGCCAGCAAAAGGCCAGGAACCGTAAAAAGGCCGC
GTTGCTGGCGTTTTTCCATAGGCTCCGCCCCCCTGACGAGCATCACAAAAATCGACGCTCAAGTCAGAGG
TGGCGAAACCCGACAGGACTATAAAGATACCAGGCGTTTCCCCCTGGAAGCTCCCTCGTGCGCTCTCCTG
TTCCGACCCTGCCGCTTACCGGATACCTGTCCGCCTTTCTCCCTTCGGGAAGCGTGGCGCTTTCTCATAG
CTCACGCTGTAGGTATCTCAGTTCGGTGTAGGTCGTTCGCTCCAAGCTGGGCTGTGTGCACGAACCCCCC
GTTCAGCCCGACCGCTGCGCCTTATCCGGTAACTATCGTCTTGAGTCCAACCCGGTAAGACACGACTTAT
CGCCACTGGCAGCAGCCACTGGTAACAGGATTAGCAGAGCGAGGTATGTAGGCGGTGCTACAGAGTTCTT
GAAGTGGTGGCCTAACTACGGCTACACTAGAAGAACAGTATTTGGTATCTGCGCTCTGCTGAAGCCAGTT
ACCTTCGGAAAAAGAGTTGGTAGCTCTTGATCCGGCAAACAAACCACCGCTGGTAGCGGTGGTTTTTTTG
TTTGCAAGCAGCAGATTACGCGCAGAAAAAAAGGATCTCAAGAAGATCCTTTGATCTTTTCTACGGGGTC
TGACGCTCAGTGGAACGAAAACTCACGTTAAGGGATTTTGGTCATGAGATTATCAAAAAGGATCTTCACC
TAGATCCTTTTAAATTAAAAATGAAGTTTTAAATCAATCTAAAGTATATATGAGTAAACTTGGTCTGACA
GTTACCAATGCTTAATCAGTGAGGCACCTATCTCAGCGATCTGTCTATTTCGTTCATCCATAGTTGCCTG
ACTCCCCGTCGTGTAGATAACTACGATACGGGAGGGCTTACCATCTGGCCCCAGTGCTGCAATGATACCG
CGAGACCCACGCTCACCGGCTCCAGATTTATCAGCAATAAACCAGCCAGCCGGAAGGGCCGAGCGCAGAA
GTGGTCCTGCAACTTTATCCGCCTCCATCCAGTCTATTAATTGTTGCCGGGAAGCTAGAGTAAGTAGTTC
GCCAGTTAATAGTTTGCGCAACGTTGTTGCCATTGCTACAGGCATCGTGGTGTCACGCTCGTCGTTTGGT
ATGGCTTCATTCAGCTCCGGTTCCCAACGATCAAGGCGAGTTACATGATCCCCCATGTTGTGCAAAAAAG
CGGTTAGCTCCTTCGGTCCTCCGATCGTTGTCAGAAGTAAGTTGGCCGCAGTGTTATCACTCATGGTTAT
GGCAGCACTGCATAATTCTCTTACTGTCATGCCATCCGTAAGATGCTTTTCTGTGACTGGTGAGTACTCA
ACCAAGTCATTCTGAGAATAGTGTATGCGGCGACCGAGTTGCTCTTGCCCGGCGTCAATACGGGATAATA
CCGCGCCACATAGCAGAACTTTAAAAGTGCTCATCATTGGAAAACGTTCTTCGGGGCGAAAACTCTCAAG
GATCTTACCGCTGTTGAGATCCAGTTCGATGTAACCCACTCGTGCACCCAACTGATCTTCAGCATCTTTT
ACTTTCACCAGCGTTTCTGGGTGAGCAAAAACAGGAAGGCAAAATGCCGCAAAAAAGGGAATAAGGGCGA
CACGGAAATGTTGAATACTCATACTCTTCCTTTTTCAATATTATTGAAGCATTTATCAGGGTTATTGTCT
CATGAGCGGATACATATTTGAATGTATTTAGAAAAATAAACAAATAGGGGTTCCGCGCACATTTCCCCGA
AAAGTGCCACCTAAATTGTAAGCGTTAATATTTTGTTAAAATTCGCGTTAAATTTTTGTTAAATCAGCTC
ATTTTTTAACCAATAGGCCGAAATCGGCAAAATCCCTTATAAATCAAAAGAATAGACCGAGATAGGGT
[37 nt withheld, positions 3359-3395]
AAAGAACGTGGACTCCAACGTCAAAGG
[49 nt withheld, positions 3423-3471]
T
[91 nt withheld, positions 3473-3563]
G
[124 nt withheld, positions 3565-3688]
CCCATTCGCCATTCAGGCTGCGCAACTGTTGGGAAGGGCGATCGGTGCGGGCCTCTTCGCTATTACGCCA
GTCGACCGCCAATTCAATATGGCGTATATGGACTCATGCCAATTCAATATGGTGGATCTGGACCTGTGCC
AATTCAATATGGCGTATATGGACTCGTGCCAATTCAATATGGTGGATCTGGACCCCAGCCAATTCAATAT
GGCGGACTTGGCACCATGCCAATTCAATATGGCGGACCTGGCACTGTGCCAACTGGGGAGGGGTCTACTT
GGCACGGTGCCAAGTTTGAGGAGGGGTCTTGGCCCTGTGCCAAGTCCGCCATATTGAATTGGCATGGTGC
CAATAATGGCGGCCATATTGGCTATATGCCAGGATCAATATATAGGCAATATCCAATATGGCCCTATGCC
AATATGGCTATTGGCCAGGTTCAATACTATGTATTGGCCCTATGCCATATAGTATTCCATATATGGGTTT
TCCTATTGACGTAGATAGCCCCTCCCAATGGGCGGTCCCATATACCATATATGGGGCTTCCTAATACCGC
CCATAGCCACTCCCCCATTGACGTCAATGGTCTCTATATATGGTCTTTCCTATTGACGTCATATGGGCGG
TCCTATTGACGTATATGGCGCCTCCCCCATTGACGTCAATTACGGTAAATGGCCCGCCTGGCTCAATGCC
CATTGACGTCAATAGGACCACCCACCATTGACGTCAATGGGATGGCTCATTGCCCATTCATATCCGTTCT
CACGCCCCCTATTGACGTCAATGACGGTAAATGGCCCACTTGGCAGTACATCAATATCTATTAATAGTAA
CTTGGCAAGTACATTACTATTGGAAGTACGCCAGGGTACATTGGCAGTACTCCCATTGACGTCAATGGCG
GTAAATGGCCCGCGATGGCTGCCAAGTACATCCCCATTGACGTCAATGGGGAGGGGCAATGACGCAAATG
GGCGTTCCATTGACGTAAATGGGCGGTAGGCGTGCCTAATGGGAGGTCTATATAAGCAATGCTCGTTTAG
GGAAC
Features (pLannotate 1.2.2; 15 found; start..end, strand, type, name):
     35..53      +  promoter       SP6 promoter: promoter for bacteriophage SP6 RNA polymerase
    125..745     +  CDS            RAB7A: RAB7A_HUMAN - Also known as RAB7. Experimental evidence at protein level: Swiss-Prot protein existence level 1. Small GTPase which cycles between active GTP-bound and inactive GDP-bound states. In its active state, binds to a variety of effector proteins playing a key role in the regulation of endo- lysosomal trafficking. Governs early-to-late endosomal maturation, microtubule minus-end as well as plus-end directed endosomal migration and positioning, and endosome-lysosome transport through different protein-protein interaction cascades. Plays a central role, not only in endosomal traffic, but
    772..790     -  promoter       T7 promoter: promoter for bacteriophage T7 RNA polymerase
    795..929     -  polyA_signal   SV40 poly(A) signal: SV40 polyadenylation signal
   1042..1060    -  promoter       T3 promoter: promoter for bacteriophage T3 RNA polymerase
   1105..1121    -  protein_bind   lac operator: The lac repressor binds to the lac operator to inhibit transcription in E. coli. This inhibition can be relieved by adding lactose or isopropyl-β-D-thiogalactopyranoside (IPTG). lac repressor encoded by lacI
   1129..1159    -  promoter       lac promoter: promoter for the E. coli lac operon
   1174..1195    -  protein_bind   CAP binding site: CAP binding activates transcription in the presence of cAMP. E. coli catabolite activator protein
   1208..1300    -  CDS            lacI (fragment): lac repressor; lacI; The lac repressor binds to the lac operator to inhibit transcription in E. coli. This inhibition can be relieved by adding lactose or isopropyl-β-D-thiogalactopyranoside (IPTG).
   1483..2071    -  rep_origin     ori: high-copy-number ColE1/pMB1/pBR322/pUC origin of replication
   2242..3102    -  CDS            AmpR: β-lactamase; bla; confers resistance to ampicillin, carbenicillin, and related antibiotics
   3103..3207    -  promoter       AmpR promoter: bla
   3260..3688    -  rep_origin     f1 ori (sequence partly withheld): f1 bacteriophage origin of replication; arrow indicates direction of (+) strand synthesis
   3693..3759    -  CDS            lacZα (fragment): LacZα fragment of β-galactosidase; lacZ fragment
   3766..4743    +  promoter       CMV IE94 promoter: enhancer/promoter region of simian cytomegalovirus major immediate early transcription unit IE94
