[The description below was written by a language model from this plasmid's Addgene catalogue record and pLannotate feature annotations shown in this document.]
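Description:
HA-Rab7A is a mammalian expression plasmid built on the pCS2+HA backbone that drives production of human Rab7A carrying an N-terminal HA epitope tag supplied by the vector. The full sequenced record is about 4.7 kb. In bacteria it is maintained at high copy through a ColE1/pUC-type origin and selected with ampicillin via the β-lactamase gene and its native promoter. An f1 phage origin is also present, along with remnants of a lac promoter/operator region and short lacZα and lacI fragments inherited from the parental cloning vector.

The expression cassette begins with the simian cytomegalovirus IE94 enhancer/promoter, the CMV element characteristic of pCS2-family vectors. It lies at the end of the linear numbering and so reads across the circular junction into the insert. An SP6 promoter sits just downstream of it, ahead of the coding region, so capped sense RNA can in principle be made by in vitro transcription as well. The Rab7A open reading frame was cloned between BamHI and XhoI sites, both retained, and is followed by an SV40 polyadenylation signal. T7 and T3 promoters flank this 3′ region in the antisense orientation. The HA tag itself was not called as a separate feature in the annotation, but the catalogue entry places it on the backbone upstream of the insert.

Rab7A is a small GTPase that cycles between GTP- and GDP-bound states and regulates late endosome maturation, endosome positioning and endosome-to-lysosome transport. The construct is intended for expressing the tagged protein in transfected mammalian cells. The HA epitope allows antibody-based detection or pull-down, although the record does not specify particular applications.
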