Addgene plasmid #131417: HA-Rab7A
Purpose: Expresses HA-tagged human Rab7A in mammalian cells
Depositing lab: FENG-QIAN Li & Ken-Ichi Takemaru. Depositing organization: Stony Brook University.
Backbone
  Vector backbone: pCS2+HA
  Backbone size w/o insert (bp): 4100
  Vector type: Mammalian Expression
Growth in bacteria
  Bacterial resistance: Ampicillin, 100 μg/mL
  Growth temperature: 37°C
  Growth strain: DH5alpha
  Copy number: High Copy
Gene/Insert
  Gene/Insert name: human Rab7A
  Species: H. sapiens (human)
  Promoter: CMV
  Tag / fusion protein: HA (N terminal on backbone)
  Cloning method: Restriction Enzyme; 5′ cloning site BamHI (not destroyed); 3′ cloning site XhoI (not destroyed)
  Sequencing primers: 5′ CCCAAGCTTGATTTAG (SP6); 3′ TTATGCTGAGTGATATC (T7)
Terms and licenses: Academic/Nonprofit Terms; Industry Terms: Not Available to Industry
How to cite: HA-Rab7A was a gift from FENG-QIAN Li & Ken-Ichi Takemaru (Addgene plasmid # 131417 ; http://n2t.net/addgene:131417 ; RRID:Addgene_131417)
