>Addgene plasmid #131417 | HA-Rab7A | depositor partial sequence | sequence record 251842 | Insert
ATGACCTCTAGGAAGAAAGTGTTGCTGAAGGTTATCATCCTGGGAGATTCTGGAGTCGGGAAGACATCAC
TCATGAACCAGTATGTGAATAAGAAATTCAGCAATCAGTACAAAGCCACAATAGGAGCTGACTTTCTGAC
CAAGGAGGTGATGGTGGATGACAGGCTAGTCACAATGCAGATATGGGACACAGCAGGACAGGAACGGTTC
CAGTCTCTCGGTGTGGCCTTCTACAGAGGTGCAGACTGCTGCGTTCTGGTATTTGATGTGACTGCCCCCA
ACACATTCAAAACCCTAGATAGCTGGAGAGATGAGTTTCTCATCCAGGCCAGTCCCCGAGATCCTGAAAA
CTTCCCATTTGTTGTGTTGGGAAACAAGATTGACCTCGAAAACAGACAAGTGGCCACAAAGCGGGCACAG
GCCTGGTGCTACAGCAAAAACAACATTCCCTACTTTGAGACCAGTGCCAAGGAGGCCATCAACGTGGAGC
AGGCGTTCCAGACGATTGCACGGAATGCACTTAAGCAGGAAACGGAGGTGGAGCTGTACAACGAATTTCC
TGAACCTATCAAACTGGACAAGAATGACCGGGCCAAGGCCTCGGCAGAAAGCTGCAGTTGCTGA
